Addgene plasmid #233340: KP.3
Purpose: expressing SARS-CoV-2 KP.3 spike protein for pseudovirus production
Depositing lab: David Nemazee. Depositing organization: Scripps California (The Scripps Research Institute).
Backbone
  Vector backbone: pcDNA3.3
  Backbone size w/o insert (bp): 5500
  Total vector size (bp): 9200
  Vector type: Mammalian Expression
Growth in bacteria
  Bacterial resistance: Ampicillin, 100 μg/mL
  Growth temperature: 37°C
  Growth strain: DH5alpha
  Copy number: High Copy
Gene/Insert
  Gene/Insert name: Spike (KP.3)
  Species: SARS-CoV-2
  Insert size (bp): 3800
  Mutation: F456L, Q493E, V1104L on the basis of JN.1
  Entrez Gene: S (a.k.a. GU280_gp02, spike glycoprotein)
  Promoter: CMV
  Cloning method: Ligation Independent Cloning
  Sequencing primers: 5′ CMV-F; 3′ TK_pA-R
Terms and licenses: Academic/Nonprofit Terms; Industry Terms: Not Available to Industry
How to cite: KP.3 was a gift from David Nemazee (Addgene plasmid # 233340 ; http://n2t.net/addgene:233340 ; RRID:Addgene_233340)
