[The description below was written by a language model from this plasmid's Addgene catalogue record and pLannotate feature annotations shown in this document.]
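Description:
KP.3 is a mammalian expression plasmid built on the pcDNA3.3 backbone (about 9.2 kb in total) that encodes the spike glycoprotein of the SARS-CoV-2 KP.3 variant. It is propagated in E. coli through a high-copy ColE1/pUC-type origin and selected with ampicillin via the β-lactamase gene and its native promoter. The backbone also carries an f1 phage origin, which allows single-stranded DNA production, along with short remnants of lac regulatory elements, a bom fragment and a bGH polyadenylation fragment that appear to be vector leftovers with no role in expression.

The roughly 3.8 kb spike open reading frame sits downstream of the human cytomegalovirus immediate early enhancer and promoter, which drive strong constitutive transcription in transfected mammalian cells, and is followed by the herpes simplex virus thymidine kinase polyadenylation signal. The record defines the insert relative to the JN.1 spike, with the additional substitutions F456L, Q493E and V1104L. No epitope tags or reporters are annotated, and the record does not state whether the coding sequence is codon-optimised or whether the cytoplasmic tail is truncated. A separate cassette, in which the SV40 enhancer/early promoter drives the neomycin phosphotransferase gene with an SV40 polyadenylation signal, could allow G418 selection of stable mammalian lines, although this is not needed for transient use.

The stated purpose is to supply KP.3 spike for pseudovirus production. In that setting, a plasmid of this kind is typically co-transfected with packaging and reporter components so that the resulting particles display the variant spike, as is commonly done for entry and antibody neutralisation assays.
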