Features (pLannotate 1.2.2; 18 found; start..end, strand, type, name):
    171..1031    -  CDS            AmpR: β-lactamase; bla; confers resistance to ampicillin, carbenicillin, and related antibiotics
   1032..1136    -  promoter       AmpR promoter: bla
   1195..1247    -  misc_feature   bom (fragment): basis of mobility region from pBR322
   1402..1781    +  enhancer       CMV enhancer: human cytomegalovirus immediate early enhancer
   1782..1985    +  promoter       CMV promoter: human cytomegalovirus (CMV) immediate early promoter
   2112..5864    +  CDS            S (sequence partly withheld): SPIKE_SARS2 - Experimental evidence at protein level: Swiss-Prot protein existence level 1. [Spike glycoprotein]: May down-regulate host tetherin (BST2) by lysosomal degradation, thereby counteracting its antiviral activity. From Severe acute respiratory syndrome coronavirus 2 (2019-nCoV) (SARS-CoV-2).
   5976..6024    +  polyA_signal   HSV TK poly(A) signal: herpes simplex virus thymidine kinase polyadenylation signal (Cole and Stacy, 1985)
   6115..6131    -  polyA_signal   bGH poly(A) signal (fragment): bovine growth hormone polyadenylation signal
   6226..6654    +  rep_origin     f1 ori (sequence partly withheld): f1 bacteriophage origin of replication; arrow indicates direction of (+) strand synthesis
   6668..6997    +  promoter       SV40 promoter: SV40 enhancer and early promoter
   7064..7855    +  CDS            neo: KKA2_KLEPN - Also known as kan, nptII. Experimental evidence at protein level: Swiss-Prot protein existence level 1. Resistance to kanamycin, neomycin, paromomycin, ribostamycin, butirosin and gentamicin B. From Klebsiella pneumoniae.
   7881..8039    +  CDS            ble (fragment): BLE_KLEPN - Experimental evidence at protein level: Swiss-Prot protein existence level 1. Binding protein with a strong affinity to the bleomycin family of antibiotics. Binds to CL990; an antimitotic-antibiotic compound. From Klebsiella pneumoniae.
   8034..8155    +  polyA_signal   SV40 poly(A) signal: SV40 polyadenylation signal
   8228..8244    -  protein_bind   lac operator: The lac repressor binds to the lac operator to inhibit transcription in E. coli. This inhibition can be relieved by adding lactose or isopropyl-β-D-thiogalactopyranoside (IPTG). lac repressor encoded by lacI
   8252..8282    -  promoter       lac promoter: promoter for the E. coli lac operon
   8297..8318    -  protein_bind   CAP binding site: CAP binding activates transcription in the presence of cAMP. E. coli catabolite activator protein
   8331..8423    -  CDS            lacI (fragment): lac repressor; lacI; The lac repressor binds to the lac operator to inhibit transcription in E. coli. This inhibition can be relieved by adding lactose or isopropyl-β-D-thiogalactopyranoside (IPTG).
   8606..9194    -  rep_origin     ori: high-copy-number ColE1/pMB1/pBR322/pUC origin of replication
>Addgene plasmid #233340 | KP.3 | addgene full sequence | sequence record 472420 | Addgene NGS Result
GAAGATCCTTTGATCTTTTCTACGGGGTCTGACGCTCAGTGGAACGAAAACTCACGTTAAGGGATTTTGG
TCATGAGATTATCAAAAAGGATCTTCACCTAGATCCTTTTAAATTAAAAATGAAGTTTTAAATCAATCTA
AAGTATATATGAGTAAACTTGGTCTGACAGTTACCAATGCTTAATCAGTGAGGCACCTATCTCAGCGATC
TGTCTATTTCGTTCATCCATAGTTGCCTGACTCCCCGTCGTGTAGATAACTACGATACGGGAGGGCTTAC
CATCTGGCCCCAGTGCTGCAATGATACCGCGAGACCCACGCTCACCGGCTCCAGATTTATCAGCAATAAA
CCAGCCAGCCGGAAGGGCCGAGCGCAGAAGTGGTCCTGCAACTTTATCCGCCTCCATCCAGTCTATTAAT
TGTTGCCGGGAAGCTAGAGTAAGTAGTTCGCCAGTTAATAGTTTGCGCAACGTTGTTGCCATTGCTACAG
GCATCGTGGTGTCACGCTCGTCGTTTGGTATGGCTTCATTCAGCTCCGGTTCCCAACGATCAAGGCGAGT
TACATGATCCCCCATGTTGTGCAAAAAAGCGGTTAGCTCCTTCGGTCCTCCGATCGTTGTCAGAAGTAAG
TTGGCCGCAGTGTTATCACTCATGGTTATGGCAGCACTGCATAATTCTCTTACTGTCATGCCATCCGTAA
GATGCTTTTCTGTGACTGGTGAGTACTCAACCAAGTCATTCTGAGAATAGTGTATGCGGCGACCGAGTTG
CTCTTGCCCGGCGTCAATACGGGATAATACCGCGCCACATAGCAGAACTTTAAAAGTGCTCATCATTGGA
AAACGTTCTTCGGGGCGAAAACTCTCAAGGATCTTACCGCTGTTGAGATCCAGTTCGATGTAACCCACTC
GTGCACCCAACTGATCTTCAGCATCTTTTACTTTCACCAGCGTTTCTGGGTGAGCAAAAACAGGAAGGCA
AAATGCCGCAAAAAAGGGAATAAGGGCGACACGGAAATGTTGAATACTCATACTCTTCCTTTTTCAATAT
TATTGAAGCATTTATCAGGGTTATTGTCTCATGAGCGGATACATATTTGAATGTATTTAGAAAAATAAAC
AAATAGGGGTTCCGCGCACATTTCCCCGAAAAGTGCCACCTGACGTCGACGGATCGGGAGATCTCCCGAT
CCCCTATGGTGCACTCTCAGTACAATCTGCTCTGATGCCGCATAGTTAAGCCAGTATCTGCTCCCTGCTT
GTGTGTTGGAGGTCGCTGAGTAGTGCGCGAGCAAAATTTAAGCTACAACAAGGCAAGGCTTGACCGACAA
TTGCATGAAGAATCTGCTTAGGGTTAGGCGTTTTGCGCTGCTTCGCGATGTACGGGCCAGATATACGCGT
TGACATTGATTATTGACTAGTTATTAATAGTAATCAATTACGGGGTCATTAGTTCATAGCCCATATATGG
AGTTCCGCGTTACATAACTTACGGTAAATGGCCCGCCTGGCTGACCGCCCAACGACCCCCGCCCATTGAC
GTCAATAATGACGTATGTTCCCATAGTAACGCCAATAGGGACTTTCCATTGACGTCAATGGGTGGAGTAT
TTACGGTAAACTGCCCACTTGGCAGTACATCAAGTGTATCATATGCCAAGTACGCCCCCTATTGACGTCA
ATGACGGTAAATGGCCCGCCTGGCATTATGCCCAGTACATGACCTTATGGGACTTTCCTACTTGGCAGTA
CATCTACGTATTAGTCATCGCTATTACCATGGTGATGCGGTTTTGGCAGTACATCAATGGGCGTGGATAG
CGGTTTGACTCACGGGGATTTCCAAGTCTCCACCCCATTGACGTCAATGGGAGTTTGTTTTGGCACCAAA
ATCAACGGGACTTTCCAAAATGTCGTAACAACTCCGCCCCATTGACGCAAATGGGCGGTAGGCGTGTACG
GTGGGAGGTCTATATAAGCAGAGCTCGTTTAGTGAACCGTCAGATCGCCTGGAGACGCCATCCACGCTGT
TTTGACCTCCATAGAAGACACCGGGACCGATCCAGCCTCCGGACTGAGCTCCTTAAGGTTAACTCTAGAG
AATTCGGATCC
[912 nt withheld, positions 2112-3023]
GTGGAGAAGGGCATCTACCAGACCAGCAACTTCAGGGTCCAACCAACAGAGAGCATTGTGAGGTTTCCAA
ACGTCACC
[582 nt withheld, positions 3102-3683]
AAGAGCACCAACCTGGTGAAGAACAAGTGTGTGAACTTCAACTTCAATGGACTGACAGGCACAGGAGTGC
TGACAAAGAGCAACAAGAAGTTCCTGCCATTCCAACAGTTTGGCAGGGACATTGTTGACACCACAGATGC
TGTGAGGGACCCACAGACCTTGGAGATTCTGGACATCACACCATGTTCCTTTGGAGGAGTGTCTGTGATT
ACACCTGGCACCAACACCAGCAACCAGGTGGCTGTGCTCTACCAGGGTGTGAACTGTACTGAGGTGTCTG
TGGCTATCCATGCTGACCAACTTACACCAACCTGGAGGGTCTACAGCACAGGCAGCAATGTGTTCCAGAC
CAGGGCTGGCTGTCTGATTGGAGCAGAGTATGTGAACAACTCCTATGAGTGTGACATCCCAATTGGAGCA
GGCGTCTGTGCCTCCTACCAGACCCAGACCAAGAGCCGTAGGAGGGCAAGGTCTGTGGCAAGCCAGAGCA
TCATTGCCTACACAATGAGTCTGGGAGCAGAGAACTCTGTGGCTTACAGCAACAACAGCATTGCCATCCC
AACCAACTTCACCATCTCTGTGACCACAGAAATTCTGCCTGTGAGTATGACCAAGACCTCTGTGGACTGT
ACAATGTATATCTGTGGAGACAGCACAGAGTGTAGCAACCTGCTGCTCCAATATGGCTCCTTCTGTACCC
AACTTAAGAGGGCTCTGACAGGCATTGCTGTGGAACAGGACAAGAACACCCAGGAGGTGTTTGCCCAGGT
GAAGCAGATTTACAAGACACCTCCAATCAAGTACTTTGGAGGCTTCAACTTCAGCCAGATTCTGCCTGAC
CCAAGCAAGCCAAGCAAGAGGTCCTTCATTGAGGACCTGCTGTTCAACAAGGTGACCCTGGCTGATGCTG
GCTTCATCAAGCAATATGGAGACTGTCTGGGAGACATTGCTGCAAGGGACCTGATTTGTGCCCAGAAGTT
CAATGGACTGACCGTGCTGCCTCCACTGCTGACAGATGAGATGATTGCCCAATACACCTCTGCCCTGCTG
GCTGGCACCATCACCTCTGGCTGGACCTTTGGAGCAGGAGCAGCCCTCCAAATCCCATTTGCTATGCAGA
TGGCTTACAGGTTCAATGGCATTGGAGTGACCCAGAATGTGCTCTATGAGAACCAGAAACTGATTGCCAA
CCAGTTCAACTCTGCCATTGGCAAGATTCAGGACTCCCTGTTCAGCACAGCCTCTGCCCTGGGCAAACTC
CAAGATGTGGTGAACCATAATGCCCAGGCTCTGAACACCCTGGTGAAGCAACTTTCCAGCAAGTTTGGAG
CCATCTCCTCTGTGCTGAATGACATCCTGAGCAGACTGGACAAGGTGGAGGCTGAGGTCCAGATTGACAG
ACTGATTACAGGCAGACTCCAATCCCTCCAAACCTATGTGACCCAACAACTTATCAGGGCTGCTGAGATT
AGGGCATCTGCCAACCTGGCTGCCACCAAGATGAGTGAGTGTGTGCTGGGACAAAGCAAGAGGGTGGACT
TCTGTGGCAAGGGCTACCACCTGATGAGTTTTCCACAGTCTGCCCCTCATGGAGTGGTGTTCCTGCATGT
GACCTATGTGCCTGCCCAGGAGAAGAACTTCACCACAGCCCCTGCCATCTGCCATGATGGCAAGGCTCAC
TTTCCAAGGGAGGGAGTGTTTGTGAGCAATGGCACCCACTGGTTTCTGACCCAGAGGAACTTCTATGAAC
CACAGATTATCACCACAGACAACACCTTTGTGTCTGGCAACTGTGATGTGGTGATTGGCATTGTGAACAA
CACAGTCTATGACCCACTCCAACTTGAACTGGACTCCTTCAAGGAGGAACTGGACAAATACTTCAAGAAC
CACACCAGCCCTGATGTGGACCTGGGAGACATCTCTGGCATCAATGCCTCTGTGGTGAACATCCAGAAGG
AGATTGACAGACTGAATGAGGTGGCTAAGAACCTGAATGAGTCCCTGATTGACCTCCAAGAACTGGGCAA
ATATGAACAATACATCAAGTGGCCATGGTACATCTGGCTGGGCTTCATTGCTGGACTGATTGCCATTGTG
ATGGTGACCATAATGCTGTGTTGTATGACCTCCTGTTGTTCCTGTCTGAAAGGCTGTTGTTCCTGTGGCT
CCTGTTGTAAGTGACTCGAGCCATGGAAGCTTGATATCTAACTGACTGAACCGGTGGTACCAAACGGGGG
AGGCTAACTGAAACACGGAAGGAGACAATACCGGAAGGAACCCGCGCTATGACGGCAATAAAAAGACAGA
ATAAAACGCACGGGTGTTGGGTCGTTTGTTCATAAACGCGGGGTTCGGTCCCAGGGCTGGCACTCTGTCG
ATACCCCACCGAGACCCCATTGGGGCCAATACGCCCGCGTTTCTTCCTTTTCCCCACCCCACCCCCCAAG
TTCGGGTGAAGGCCCAGGGCTCGCAGCCAACGTCGGGGCGGCAGGCCCTGCCATAGCAGATCTGCGCAGC
TGGGGCTCTAGGGGGTATCCCC
[124 nt withheld, positions 6226-6349]
C
[91 nt withheld, positions 6351-6441]
A
[49 nt withheld, positions 6443-6491]
CCTTTGACGTTGGAGTCCACGTTCTTT
[37 nt withheld, positions 6519-6555]
ACCCTATCTCGGTCTATTCTTTTGATTTATAAGGGATTTTGCCGATTTCGGCCTATTGGTTAAAAAATGA
GCTGATTTAACAAAAATTTAACGCGAATTAATTCTGTGGAATGTGTGTCAGTTAGGGTGTGGAAAGTCCC
CAGGCTCCCCAGCAGGCAGAAGTATGCAAAGCATGCATCTCAATTAGTCAGCAACCAGGTGTGGAAAGTC
CCCAGGCTCCCCAGCAGGCAGAAGTATGCAAAGCATGCATCTCAATTAGTCAGCAACCATAGTCCCGCCC
CTAACTCCGCCCATCCCGCCCCTAACTCCGCCCAGTTCCGCCCATTCTCCGCCCCATGGCTGACTAATTT
TTTTTATTTATGCAGAGGCCGAGGCCGCCTCTGCCTCTGAGCTATTCCAGAAGTAGTGAGGAGGCTTTTT
TGGAGGCCTAGGCTTTTGCAAAAAGCTCCCGGGAGCTTGTATATCCATTTTCGGATCTGATCAAGAGACA
GGATGAGGATCGTTTCGCATGATTGAACAAGATGGATTGCACGCAGGTTCTCCGGCCGCTTGGGTGGAGA
GGCTATTCGGCTATGACTGGGCACAACAGACAATCGGCTGCTCTGATGCCGCCGTGTTCCGGCTGTCAGC
GCAGGGGCGCCCGGTTCTTTTTGTCAAGACCGACCTGTCCGGTGCCCTGAATGAACTGCAGGACGAGGCA
GCGCGGCTATCGTGGCTGGCCACGACGGGCGTTCCTTGCGCAGCTGTGCTCGACGTTGTCACTGAAGCGG
GAAGGGACTGGCTGCTATTGGGCGAAGTGCCGGGGCAGGATCTCCTGTCATCTCACCTTGCTCCTGCCGA
GAAAGTATCCATCATGGCTGATGCAATGCGGCGGCTGCATACGCTTGATCCGGCTACCTGCCCATTCGAC
CACCAAGCGAAACATCGCATCGAGCGAGCACGTACTCGGATGGAAGCCGGTCTTGTCGATCAGGATGATC
TGGACGAAGAGCATCAGGGGCTCGCGCCAGCCGAACTGTTCGCCAGGCTCAAGGCGCGCATGCCCGACGG
CGAGGATCTCGTCGTGACCCATGGCGATGCCTGCTTGCCGAATATCATGGTGGAAAATGGCCGCTTTTCT
GGATTCATCGACTGTGGCCGGCTGGGTGTGGCGGACCGCTATCAGGACATAGCGTTGGCTACCCGTGATA
TTGCTGAAGAGCTTGGCGGCGAATGGGCTGACCGCTTCCTCGTGCTTTACGGTATCGCCGCTCCCGATTC
GCAGCGCATCGCCTTCTATCGCCTTCTTGACGAGTTCTTCTGAGCGGGACTCTGGGGTTCGCGAAATGAC
CGACCAAGCGACGCCCAACCTGCCATCACGAGATTTCGATTCCACCGCCGCCTTCTATGAAAGGTTGGGC
TTCGGAATCGTTTTCCGGGACGCCGGCTGGATGATCCTCCAGCGCGGGGATCTCATGCTGGAGTTCTTCG
CCCACCCCAACTTGTTTATTGCAGCTTATAATGGTTACAAATAAAGCAATAGCATCACAAATTTCACAAA
TAAAGCATTTTTTTCACTGCATTCTAGTTGTGGTTTGTCCAAACTCATCAATGTATCTTATCATGTCTGT
ATACCGTCGACCTCTAGCTAGAGCTTGGCGTAATCATGGTCATAGCTGTTTCCTGTGTGAAATTGTTATC
CGCTCACAATTCCACACAACATACGAGCCGGAAGCATAAAGTGTAAAGCCTGGGGTGCCTAATGAGTGAG
CTAACTCACATTAATTGCGTTGCGCTCACTGCCCGCTTTCCAGTCGGGAAACCTGTCGTGCCAGCTGCAT
TAATGAATCGGCCAACGCGCGGGGAGAGGCGGTTTGCGTATTGGGCGCTCTTCCGCTTCCTCGCTCACTG
ACTCGCTGCGCTCGGTCGTTCGGCTGCGGCGAGCGGTATCAGCTCACTCAAAGGCGGTAATACGGTTATC
CACAGAATCAGGGGATAACGCAGGAAAGAACATGTGAGCAAAAGGCCAGCAAAAGGCCAGGAACCGTAAA
AAGGCCGCGTTGCTGGCGTTTTTCCATAGGCTCCGCCCCCCTGACGAGCATCACAAAAATCGACGCTCAA
GTCAGAGGTGGCGAAACCCGACAGGACTATAAAGATACCAGGCGTTTCCCCCTGGAAGCTCCCTCGTGCG
CTCTCCTGTTCCGACCCTGCCGCTTACCGGATACCTGTCCGCCTTTCTCCCTTCGGGAAGCGTGGCGCTT
TCTCATAGCTCACGCTGTAGGTATCTCAGTTCGGTGTAGGTCGTTCGCTCCAAGCTGGGCTGTGTGCACG
AACCCCCCGTTCAGCCCGACCGCTGCGCCTTATCCGGTAACTATCGTCTTGAGTCCAACCCGGTAAGACA
CGACTTATCGCCACTGGCAGCAGCCACTGGTAACAGGATTAGCAGAGCGAGGTATGTAGGCGGTGCTACA
GAGTTCTTGAAGTGGTGGCCTAACTACGGCTACACTAGAAGAACAGTATTTGGTATCTGCGCTCTGCTGA
AGCCAGTTACCTTCGGAAAAAGAGTTGGTAGCTCTTGATCCGGCAAACAAACCACCGCTGGTAGCGGTGG
TTTTTTTGTTTGCAAGCAGCAGATTACGCGCAGAAAAAAAGGATCTCAA
